>Addgene plasmid #114708 | pTK711 | addgene full sequence | sequence record 239190 | Addgene NGS Result
CTAAATTGTAAGCGTTAATATTTTGTTAAAATTCGCGTTAAATTTTTGTTAAATCAGCTCATTTTTTAAC
CAATAGGCCGAAATCGGCAAAATCCCTTATAAATCAAAAGAATAGACCGAGATAGGGT
[37 nt withheld, positions 129-165]
AAAGAACGTGGACTCCAACGTCAAAGG
[49 nt withheld, positions 193-241]
T
[91 nt withheld, positions 243-333]
G
[124 nt withheld, positions 335-458]
CCCATTCGCCATTCAGGCTGCGCAACTGTTGGGAAGGGCGATCGGTGCGGGCCTCTTCGCTATTACGCCA
GCTGGCGAAAGGGGGATGTGCTGCAAGGCGATTAAGTTGGGTAACGCCAGGGTTTTCCCAGTCACGACGT
TGTAAAACGACGGCCAGTGAGCGCGCGTAATACGACTCACTATAGGGCGAATTGGAGCTCGGAACTCTGG
TGGGAGGGGAGGGTCAGTGAAATTGGCTCTGGCGCGGGCGTCCTCCCACCCTCCCCTTCCTTCGGGGGAG
TCGGTTTACCCGCCGCCTGCTTGTCTTCGACACCTGATTGGCTGTCGAAGCTGTGGGACCGGGCCCTTGC
TACTGGCTCGAGTCTCACATGAGCGAAACCACTGCGCGGGGCGCGGGGGTGGCGGGGAGGCGGGCGTTGG
TACGGTCCTCCCCGAGGCCGAGCGCCGCAGTGTCTGGCCCCGCGCCCCTGCGCAACGTGGCAGGAAGCGC
GCGCTGGAGGCGGGGGCGGGCTGCCGGCCGAGACTTCTGGATGGCGGCGGCCGCGGCTCCGCCCCGGGTT
CCCACCGCCTGAAGGGCGAGACAAGCCCGACCTGCTACAGGCACTCGTGGGGGTGGGGGAGGAGCGGGGG
TCGGTCCGGCTGGTTTGTGGGTGGGAGGCGCTTGTTCTCCAAAAACCGGCGCGAAGCTGAGTCAGTGAGC
GAGGAAGCTCGGGGCAGTGAAAAAAATGCTTTATTTGTGAAATTTGTGATGCTATTGCTTTATTTGTAAC
CATTATAAGCTGCAATAAACAAGTTAACAACAACAATTGCATTCATTTTATGTTTCAGGTTCAGGGGGAG
GTGTGGGAGGTTTTTTAAAGCAAGTAAAACCTCTACAAATGTGGTATGGCTGATTATGATCCTCTGGAGA
TTTACCCGGGGAGCATGTCAAGGTCAAAATCGTCAAGAGCGTCAGCAGGCAGCATATCAAGGTCAAAGTC
GTCAAGGGCATCGGCTGGGAGCATGTCTAAGTCAAAATCGTCAAGGGCGTCGGTCGGCCCGCCGCTTTCG
CACTTTAGCTGTTTCTCCAGGCCACATATGATTAGTTCCAGGCCGAAAAGGAAGGCAGGTTCGGCTCCCT
GCCGGTCGAACAGCTCAATTGCTTGTTTCAGAAGTGGGGGCATAGAATCGGTGGTAGGTGTCTCTCTTTC
CTCTTTTGCTACTTGATGCTCCTGTTCCTCCAATACGCAGCCCAGTGTAAAGTGGCCCACGGCGGACAGA
GCGTACAGTGCGTTCTCCAGGGAGAAGCCTTGCTGACACAGGAACGCGAGCTGATTTTCCAGGGTTTCGT
ACTGTTTCTCTGTTGGGCGGGTGCCGAGATGCACTTTAGCCCCGTCGCGATGTGAGAGGAGAGCACAGCG
GTATGACTTGGCGTTGTTCCGCAGAAAGTCTTGCCATGACTCGCCTTCCAGGGGGCAGGAGTGGGTATGA
TGCCTGTCCAGCATCTCGATTGGCAGGGCATCGAGCAGGGCCCGCTTGTTCTTCACGTGCCAGTACAGGG
TAGGCTGCTCAACTCCCAGCTTTTGAGCGAGTTTCCTTGTCGTCAGGCCTTCGATACCGACTCCATTGAG
TAATTCCAGAGCAGAGTTTATGACTTTGCTCTTGTCCAGTCTAGACATGGTAATTCGATGATCCCCCTGG
GGAGAGAGGTCGGTGATTCGGTCAACGAGGGAGCCGACTGCCGACGTGCGCTCCGGAGGCTTGCAGAATG
CGGAACACCGCGCGGGCAGGAACAGGGCCCACACTACCGCCCCACACCCCGCCTCCCGCACCGCCCCTTC
CCGGCCGCTGCTCTCGGCGCGCCCTGCTGAGCAGCCGCTATTGGCCACAGCCCATCGCGGTCGGCGCGCT
GCCATTGCTCCCTGGCGCTGTCCGTCTGCGAGGGTACTAGTGAGACGTGCGGCTTCCGTTTGTCACGTCC
GGCACGCCGCGAACCGCAAGGAACCTTCCCGACTTAGGGGCGGAGCAGGAAGCGTCGCCGGGGGGCCCAC
AAGGGTAGCGGCGAAGATCCGGGTGACGCTGCGAACGGACGTGAAGAATGTGCGAGACCCAGGGTCGGCG
CCGCTGCGTTTCCCGGAACCACGCCCAGAGCAGCCGCGTCCCTGCGCAAACCCAGGGCTGCCTTGGAAAA
GGCGCAACCCCAACCCCGTGGAATTATCACCTCGAGAATAAAATATCTTTATTTTCATTACATCTGTGTG
TTGGTTTTTTGTGTGAATCGATAGTACTAACATACGCTCTCCATCAAAACAAAACGAAACAAAACAAACT
AGCAAAATAGGCTGTCCCCAGTGCAAGTGCAGGTGCCAGAACATTTCTCTCTCGAGTTTACTCCCTATCA
GTGATAGAGAACGTATGAAGAGTTTACTCCCTATCAGTGATAGAGAACGTATGCAGACTTTACTCCCTAT
CAGTGATAGAGAACGTATAAGGAGTTTACTCCCTATCAGTGATAGAGAACGTATGACCAGTTTACTCCCT
ATCAGTGATAGAGAACGTATCTACAGTTTACTCCCTATCAGTGATAGAGAACGTATATCCAGTTTACTCC
CTATCAGTGATAGAGAACGTATAAGCTTTGCTTATGTAAACCAGGGCGCCTATAAAAGAGTGCTGATTTT
TTGAGTAAACTTCAATTCCACAACACTTTTGTCTTATACCAACTTTCCGTACCACTTCCTACCCTCGTAA
AGAATTCGCGGCCGCACGCGTGCCACCATGACACTCCACGCCACCCGGGGGGCTGCACTCCTCTCTTGGG
TGAACAGTCTACACGTGGCTGACCCTGTGGAGGCTGTGCTGCAGCTCCAGGACTGCAGCATCTTCATCAA
GATCATTGACAGAATCCATGGCACTGAAGAGGGACAGCAAATCTTGAAGCAGCCGGTGTCAGAGAGACTG
GACTTTGTGTGCAGTTTTCTGCAGAAAAATCGAAAACATCCCTCTTCCCCAGAATGCCTGGTATCTGCAC
AGAAGGTGCTAGAGGGATCAGAGCTGGAACTGGCGAAGATGACCATGCTGCTCTTATACCACTCTACCAT
GAGCTCCAAAAGTCCCAGGGACTGGGAACAGTTTGAATATAAAATTCAGGCTGAGTTGGCTGTCATTCTT
AAATTTGTGCTGGACCATGAGGACGGGCTAAACCTTAATGAGGACCTAGAGAACTTCCTACAGAAAGCTC
CTGTGCCTTCTACCTGTTCTAGCACATTCCCTGAAGAGCTCTCCCCACCTAGCCACCAGGCCAAGAGGGA
GATTCGCTTCCTAGAGCTACAGAAGGTTGCCTCCTCTTCCAGTGGGAACAACTTTCTCTCAGGTTCTCCA
GCTTCTCCCATGGGTGATATCCTGCAGACCCCACAGTTCCAGATGAGACGGCTGAAGAAGCAGCTTGCTG
ATGAGAGAAGTAATAGGGATGAGCTGGAGCTGGAGCTAGCTGAGAACCGCAAGCTCCTCACCGAGAAGGA
TGCACAGATAGCCATGATGCAGCAGCGCATTGACCGCCTAGCCCTGCTGAATGAGAAGCAGGCGGCCAGC
CCACTGGAGCCCAAGGAGCTTGAGGAGCTGCGTGACAAGAATGAGAGCCTTACCATGCGGCTGCATGAAA
CCCTGAAGCAGTGCCAGGACCTGAAGACAGAGAAGAGCCAGATGGATCGCAAAATCAACCAGCTTTCGGA
GGAGAATGGAGACCTTTCCTTTAAGCTGCGGGAGTTTGCCAGTCATCTGCAGCAGCTACAGGATGCCCTC
AATGAGCTGACGGAGGAGCACAGCAAGGCCACTCAGGAGTGGCTAGAGAAGCAGGCCCAGCTGGAGAAGG
AGCTCAGCGCAGCCCTGCAGGACAAGAAATGCCTTGAAGAGAAGAACGAAATCCTTCAGGGAAAACTTTC
ACAGCTGGAAGAACACTTGTCCCAGCTGCAGGATAACCCACCCCAGGAGAAGGGCGAGGTGCTGGGTGAT
GTCTTGCAGCTGGAAACCTTGAAGCAAGAGGCAGCCACTCTTGCTGCAAACAACACACAGCTCCAAGCCA
GGGTAGAGATGCTGGAGACTGAGCGAGGCCAGCAGGAAGCCAAGCTGCTTGCTGAGCGGGGCCACTTCGA
AGAAGAAAAGCAGCAGCTGTCTAGCCTGATCACTGACCTGCAGAGCTCCATCTCCAACCTCAGCCAGGCC
AAGGAAGAGCTGGAGCAGGCCTCCCAGGCTCATGGGGCCCGGTTGACTGCCCAGGTGGCCTCTCTGACCT
CTGAGCTCACCACACTCAATGCCACCATCCAGCAACAGGATCAAGAACTGGCTGGCCTGAAGCAGCAGGC
CAAAGAGAAGCAGGCCCAGCTAGCACAGACCCTCCAACAGCAAGAACAGGCCTCCCAGGGCCTCCGCCAC
CAGGTGGAGCAGCTAAGCAGTAGCCTGAAGCAGAAGGAGCAGCAGTTGAAGGAGGTAGCGGAGAAGCAGG
AGGCAACTAGGCAGGACCATGCCCAGCAACTGGCCACTGCTGCAGAGGAGCGAGAGGCCTCCTTAAGGGA
GCGGGATGCGGCTCTCAAGCAGCTGGAGGCACTGGAGAAGGAGAAGGCTGCCAAGCTGGAGATTCTGCAG
CAGCAACTTCAGGTGGCTAATGAAGCCCGGGACAGTGCCCAGACCTCAGTGACACAGGCCCAGCGGGAGA
AGGCAGAGCTGAGCCGGAAGGTGGAGGAACTCCAGGCCTGTGTTGAGACAGCCCGCCAGGAACAGCATGA
GGCCCAGGCCCAGGTTGCAGAGCTAGAGTTGCAGCTGCGGTCTGAGCAGCAAAAAGCAACTGAGAAAGAA
AGGGTGGCCCAGGAGAAGGACCAGCTCCAGGAGCAGCTCCAGGCCCTCAAAGAGTCCTTGAAGGTCACCA
AGGGCAGCCTTGAAGAGGAGAAGCGCAGGGCTGCAGATGCCCTGGAAGAGCAGCAGCGTTGTATCTCTGA
GCTGAAGGCAGAGACCCGAAGCCTGGTGGAGCAGCATAAGCGGGAACGAAAGGAGCTGGAAGAAGAGAGG
GCTGGGCGCAAGGGGCTGGAGGCTCGATTACAGCAGCTTGGGGAGGCCCATCAGGCTGAGACTGAAGTCC
TGCGGCGGGAGCTGGCAGAGGCCATGGCTGCCCAGCACACAGCTGAGAGTGAGTGTGAGCAGCTCGTCAA
AGAAGTAGCTGCCTGGCGTGAGCGGTATGAGGATAGCCAGCAAGAGGAGGCACAGTATGGCGCCATGTTC
CAGGAACAGCTGATGACTTTGAAGGAGGAATGTGAGAAGGCCCGCCAGGAGCTGCAGGAGGCAAAGGAGA
AGGTGGCAGGCATAGAATCCCACAGCGAGCTCCAGATAAGCCGGCAGCAGAACAAACTAGCTGAGCTCCA
TGCCAACCTGGCCAGAGCACTCCAGCAGGTCCAAGAGAAGGAAGTCAGGGCCCAGAAGCTTGCAGATGAC
CTCTCCACTCTGCAGGAAAAGATGGCTGCCACCAGCAAAGAGGTGGCCCGCTTGGAGACCTTGGTGCGCA
AGGCAGGTGAGCAGCAGGAAACAGCCTCCCGGGAGTTAGTCAAGGAGCCTGCGAGGGCAGGAGACAGACA
GCCCGAGTGGCTGGAAGAGCAACAGGGACGCCAGTTCTGCAGCACACAGGCAGCGCTGCAGGCTATGGAG
CGGGAGGCAGAGCAGATGGGCAATGAGCTGGAACGGCTGCGGGCCGCGCTGATGGAGAGCCAGGGGCAGC
AGCAGGAGGAGCGTGGGCAGCAGGAAAGGGAGGTGGCGCGGCTGACCCAGGAGCGGGGCCGTGCCCAGGC
TGACCTTGCCCTGGAGAAGGCGGCCAGAGCAGAGCTTGAGATGCGGCTGCAGAACGCCCTCAACGAGCAG
CGTGTGGAGTTCGCTACCCTGCAAGAGGCACTGGCTCATGCCCTGACGGAAAAGGAAGGCAAGGACCAGG
AGTTGGCCAAGCTTCGTGGTCTGGAGGCAGCCCAGATAAAAGAGCTGGAGGAACTTCGGCAAACCGTGAA
GCAACTGAAGGAACAGCTGGCTAAGAAAGAAAAGGAGCACGCATCTGGCTCAGGAGCCCAATCTGAGGCT
GCTGGCAGGACAGAGCCAACAGGCCCCAAGCTGGAAGCACTGCGGGCAGAGGTGAGCAAGCTGGAACAGC
AATGCCAGAAGCAGCAGGAGCAGGCTGACAGCCTGGAACGCAGCCTCGAGGCTGAGCGGGCCTCCCGGGC
TGAGCGGGACAGTGCTCTGGAGACTCTGCAGGGCCAGTTAGAGGAGAAGGCCCAGGAGCTAGGGCACAGT
CAGAGTGCCTTAGCCTCGGCCCAACGGGAGTTGGCTGCCTTCCGCACCAAGGTACAAGACCACAGCAAGG
CTGAAGATGAGTGGAAGGCCCAGGTGGCCCGGGGCCGGCAAGAGGCTGAGAGGAAAAATAGCCTCATCAG
CAGCTTGGAGGAGGAGGTGTCCATCCTGAATCGCCAGGTCCTGGAGAAGGAGGGGGAGAGCAAGGAGTTG
AAGCGGCTGGTGATGGCCGAGTCAGAGAAGAGCCAGAAGCTGGAGGAGAGGCTGCGCCTGCTGCAGGCAG
AGACAGCCAGCAACAGTGCCAGAGCTGCAGAACGCAGCTCTGCTCTGCGGGAGGAGGTGCAGAGCCTCCG
GGAGGAGGCTGAGAAACAGCGGGTGGCTTCAGAGAACCTGCGGCAGGAGCTGACCTCACAGGCTGAGCGT
GCGGAGGAGCTGGGCCAAGAATTGAAGGCGTGGCAGGAGAAGTTCTTCCAGAAAGAGCAGGCCCTCTCCA
CCCTGCAGCTCGAGCACACCAGCACACAGGCCCTGGTGAGTGAGCTGCTGCCAGCTAAGCACCTCTGCCA
GCAGCTGCAGGCCGAGCAGGCCGCTGCCGAGAAACGCCACCGTGAGGAGCTGGAGCAGAGCAAGCAGGCC
GCTGGGGGACTGCGGGCAGAGCTGCTGCGGGCCCAGCGGGAGCTTGGGGAGCTGATTCCTCTGCGGCAGA
AGGTGGCAGAGCAGGAGCGAACAGCTCAGCAGCTGCGGGCAGAGAAGGCCAGCTATGCAGAGCAGCTGAG
CATGCTGAAGAAGGCGCATGGCCTGCTGGCAGAGGAGAACCGGGGGCTGGGTGAGCGGGCCAACCTTGGC
CGGCAGTTTCTGGAAGTGGAGTTGGACCAGGCCCGGGAAAAGTATGTCCAAGAGTTGGCAGCCGTACGTG
CTGATGCTGAGACCCGTCTGGCTGAGGTGCAGCGAGAAGCACAGAGCACTGCCCGGGAGCTGGAGGTGAT
GACTGCCAAGTATGAGGGTGCCAAGGTCAAGGTCCTGGAGGAGAGGCAGCGGTTCCAGGAAGAGAGGCAG
AAACTCACTGCCCAGGTGGAAGAACTGAGTAAGAAACTGGCTGACTCTGACCAAGCCAGCAAGGTGCAGC
AGCAGAAGCTGAAGGCTGTCCAGGCTCAGGGAGGCGAGAGCCAGCAGGAGGCCCAGCGCTTCCAGGCCCA
GCTGAATGAACTGCAAGCCCAGTTGAGCCAGAAGGAGCAGGCAGCTGAGCACTATAAGCTGCAGATGGAG
AAAGCCAAAACACATTATGATGCCAAGAAGCAGCAGAACCAAGAGCTGCAGGAGCAGCTGCGGAGCCTGG
AGCAGCTGCAGAAGGAAAACAAAGAGCTGCGAGCTGAAGCTGAACGGCTGGGCCATGAGCTACAGCAGGC
TGGGCTGAAGACCAAGGAGGCTGAACAGACCTGCCGCCACCTTACTGCCCAGGTGCGCAGCCTGGAGGCA
CAGGTTGCCCATGCAGACCAGCAGCTTCGAGACCTGGGCAAATTCCAGGTGGCAACTGATGCTTTAAAGA
GCCGTGAGCCCCAGGCTAAGCCCCAGCTGGACTTGAGTATTGACAGCCTGGATCTGAGCTGCGAGGAGGG
GACCCCACTCAGTATCACCAGCAAGCTGCCTCGTACCCAGCCAGACGGCACCAGCGTCCCTGGAGAACCA
GCCTCACCTATCTCCCAGCGCCTGCCCCCCAAGGTAGAATCCCTGGAGAGTCTCTACTTCACTCCCATCC
CTGCTCGGAGTCAGGCCCCCCTGGAGAGCAGCCTGGACTCCCTGGGAGACGTCTTCCTGGACTCGGGTCG
TAAGACCCGCTCCGCTCGTCGGCGCACCACGCAGATCATCAACATCACCATGACCAAGAAGCTAGATGTG
GAAGAGCCAGACAGCGCCAACTCATCGTTCTACAGCACGCGGTCTGCTCCTGCTTCCCAGGCTAGCCTGC
GAGCCACCTCCTCTACTCAGTCTCTAGCTCGCCTGGGTTCTCCCGATTATGGCAACTCAGCCCTGCTCAG
CTTGCCTGGCTACCGCCCCACCACTCGCAGTTCTGCTCGTCGTTCCCAGGCCGGGGTGTCCAGTGGGGCC
CCTCCAGGAAGGAACAGCTTCTACATGGGCACTTGCCAGGATGAGCCTGAGCAGCTGGATGACTGGAACC
GCATTGCAGAGCTGCAGCAGCGCAATCGAGTGTGCCCCCCACATCTGAAGACCTGCTATCCCCTGGAGTC
CAGGCCTTCCCTGAGCCTGGGCACCATCACAGATGAGGAGATGAAAACTGGAGACCCCCAAGAGACCCTG
CGCCGAGCCAGCATGCAGCCAATCCAGATAGCCGAGGGCACTGGCATCACCACCCGGCAGGGAGGTGGAT
CTACGCGTGGAGGTGGATCTGCCACCATGGTGTCTAAGGGCGAAGAGCTGATTAAGGAGAACATGCACAT
GAAGCTGTACATGGAGGGCACCGTGAACAACCACCACTTCAAGTGCACATCCGAGGGCGAAGGCAAGCCC
TACGAGGGCACCCAGACCATGAGAATCAAGGTGGTCGAGGGCGGCCCTCTCCCCTTCGCCTTCGACATCC
TGGCTACCAGCTTCATGTACGGCAGCAGAACCTTCATCAACCACACCCAGGGCATCCCCGACTTCTTTAA
GCAGTCCTTCCCTGAGGGCTTCACATGGGAGAGAGTCACCACATACGAAGACGGGGGCGTGCTGACCGCT
ACCCAGGACACCAGCCTCCAGGACGGCTGCCTCATCTACAACGTCAAGATCAGAGGGGTGAACTTCCCAT
CCAACGGCCCTGTGATGCAGAAGAAAACACTCGGCTGGGAGGCCAACACCGAGATGCTGTACCCCGCTGA
CGGCGGCCTGGAAGGCAGAACCGACATGGCCCTGAAGCTCGTGGGCGGGGGCCACCTGATCTGCAACTTC
AAGACCACATACAGATCCAAGAAACCCGCTAAGAACCTCAAGATGCCCGGCGTCTACTATGTGGACCACA
GACTGGAAAGAATCAAGGAGGCCGACAAAGAGACCTACGTCGAGCAGCACGAGGTGGCTGTGGCCAGATA
CTGCGACCTCCCTAGCAAACTGGGGCACAAACTTAATGGCATGGACGAGCTGTACAAGTCCGGACTCAGA
TCTCGAGCTCAAGCTTCGAACGAATTCGGCATTGATCTGAGCGGCCTGACCCTGCAGGAATTCAGCTCCC
CGAAACGCCCTAAGCTGCTGCGTGAATATTACGATTGGCTGGTTGATAACAGCTTTACCCCATATCTGGT
GGTGGATGCCACATACCTGGGCGTGAACGTGCCCGTGGAGTATGTGAAAGACGGTCAGATCGTGCTGAAT
CTGTCTGCAAGTGCGACCGGCAACCTGCAACTGACAAATGATTTTATCCAGTTCAACGCCCGCTTTAAGG
GCGTGTCTCGTGAACTGTATATCCCGATGGGTGCCGCTCTGGCCATTTACGCTCGCGAGAACGGCGATGG
TGTGATGTTCGAACCAGAAGAAATCTATGACGAGCTGAATATTGGTTAAACCGGTGGATCCAGATCTCTG
CAGCATATGTCTAGAGGATCATAATCAGCCATACCACATTTGTAGAGGTTTTACTTGCTTTAAAAAACCT
CCCACACCTCCCCCTGAACCTGAAACATAAAATGAATGCAATTGTTGTTGTTAACTTGTTTATTGCAGCT
TATAATGGTTACAAATAAAGCAATAGCATCACAAATTTCACAAATAAAGCATTTTTTTCACTGCCGACGT
CAGGTGGCACTTTTCGGGGTTGGGGTTGCGCCTTTTCCAAGGCAGCCCTGGGTTTGCGCAGGGACGCGGC
TGCTCTGGGCGTGGTTCCGGGAAACGCAGCGGCGCCGACCCTGGGTCTCGCACATTCTTCACGTCCGTTC
GCAGCGTCACCCGGATCTTCGCCGCTACCCTTGTGGGCCCCCCGGCGACGCTTCCTGCTCCGCCCCTAAG
TCGGGAAGGTTCCTTGCGGTTCGCGGCGTGCCGGACGTGACAAACGGAAGCCGCACGTCTCACTAGTACC
CTCGCAGACGGACAGCGCCAGGGAGCAATGGCAGCGCGCCGACCGCGATGGGCTGTGGCCAATAGCGGCT
GCTCAGCAGGGCGCGCCGAGAGCAGCGGCCGGGAAGGGGCGGTGCGGGAGGCGGGGTGTGGGGCGGTAGT
GTGGGCCCTGTTCCTGCCCGCGCGGTGTTCCGCATTCTGCAAGCCTCCGGAGCGCACGTCGGCAGTCGGC
TCCCTCGTTGACCGAATCACCGACCTCTCTCCCCAGGGGGATCCACCGGAGCTTACCATGGATAGATCCG
GAAAGCCTGAACTCACCGCGACGTCTGTCGAGAAGTTTCTGATCGAAAAGTTCGACAGCGTCTCCGACCT
GATGCAGCTCTCGGAGGGCGAAGAATCTCGTGCTTTCAGCTTCGATGTAGGAGGGCGTGGATATGTCCTG
CGGGTAAATAGCTGCGCCGATGGTTTCTACAAAGATCGTTATGTTTATCGGCACTTTGCATCGGCCGCGC
TCCCGATTCCGGAAGTGCTTGACATTGGGGAATTCAGCGAGAGCCTGACCTATTGCATCTCCCGCCGTGC
ACAGGGTGTCACGTTGCAAGACCTGCCTGAAACCGAACTGCCCGCTGTTCTGCAGCCGGTCGCGGAGGCC
ATGGATGCGATCGCTGCGGCCGATCTTAGCCAGACGAGCGGGTTCGGCCCATTCGGACCGCAAGGAATCG
GTCAATACACTACATGGCGTGATTTCATATGCGCGATTGCTGATCCCCATGTGTATCACTGGCAAACTGT
GATGGACGACACCGTCAGTGCGTCCGTCGCGCAGGCTCTCGATGAGCTGATGCTTTGGGCCGAGGACTGC
CCCGAAGTCCGGCACCTCGTGCACGCGGATTTCGGCTCCAACAATGTCCTGACGGACAATGGCCGCATAA
CAGCGGTCATTGACTGGAGCGAGGCGATGTTCGGGGATTCCCAATACGAGGTCGCCAACATCTTCTTCTG
GAGGCCGTGGTTGGCTTGTATGGAGCAGCAGACGCGCTACTTCGAGCGGAGGCATCCGGAGCTTGCAGGA
TCGCCGCGGCTCCGGGCGTATATGCTCCGCATTGGTCTTGACCAACTCTATCAGAGCTTGGTTGACGGCA
ATTTCGATGATGCAGCTTGGGCGCAGGGTCGATGCGACGCAATCGTCCGATCCGGAGCCGGGACTGTCGG
GCGTACACAAATCGCCCGCAGAAGCGCGGCCGTCTGGACCGATGGCTGTGTAGAAGTACTCGCCGATAGT
GGAAACCGACGCCCCAGCACTCGTCCGAGGGCAAAGGAATAGAGTAGATGCCGACCGAACAAGAGCTGAT
TTCGAGAACGCCTCAGCCAGCAACTCGCGCGAGCCTAGCAAGGCAAATGCGAGAGAACGGCCTTACGCTT
GGTGGCACAGTTCTCGTCCACAGTTCGCTAAGCTCGCTCGGCTGGGTCGCGGGAGGGCCGGTCGCAGTGA
TTCAGGCCCTTCTGGATTGTGTTGGTCCCCAGGGCACGATTGTCATGCCCACGCACTCGGGTGATCTGAC
TGATCCCGCAGATTGGAGATCGCCGCCCGTGCCTGCCGATTGGGTGCAGATCTCTAGAGCTCGCTGATCA
GCCTCGACTGTGCCTTCTAGTTGCCAGCCATCTGTTGTTTGCCCCTCCCCCGTGCCTTCCTTGACCCTGG
AAGGTGCCACTCCCACTGTCCTTTCCTAATAAAATGAGGAAATTGCATCGCATTGTCTGAGTAGGTGTCA
TTCTATTCTGGGGGGTGGGGTGGGGCAGGACAGCAAGGGGGAGGATTGGGAAGACAATAGCAGGCATGCT
GGGGATGCGGTGGGCTCTATGGCTTCTGAGGCGGAAAGAACCAGCTGGGGCTCGATGAGGGAGCTGCGGT
GGAGGAGGTGGAGAGAAGGCCGCACCCTTCTGGGCAGGGGGAGGGGAGTGCCGCAATACCTTTATGGGAG
TTCTCTGCTGCCTCCCGTCTTGTAAGGACCGCCCTGGGCCTGGAAGAAGCCCTCCCTCCTTTCCTCCTCG
CGTGATCTCGTCATCGCCTCCATGTCGAGTCGCTTCTCGATTATGGGCGGGATTCTTTTGCCTAGGCTTA
AGGGGCTAACTTGGTCCCTGGGCGTTGCCCTGCAGGGGAGTGAGCAGCTGTAAGATTTGAGGGGCGACTC
CGATTAGTTTATCTTCCCACGGACTAGAGTTGGTGTCGAGGTTATTGTAATAAGGGTGGGGTAGGGAAAT
GGAGCTTAGTCATTCACCTGGGGCTGATTTTATGCAACGAGACTGCGGATTATCACTAATCATTTTTGGA
GCATTTTTCTAGAGACAGACATAAAGCATGATCACCTGAGTTTTATACCATTTGAGACCCTTGCTGCACC
ACCAAAGTGTAGCATCAGGTTAAATCTTAATAGAAAAATTTTAGCTTTTGCTTGAGAAACCAGTGCTTCC
CTCCCTCACCCTCTCTCCCCAGGCTCTCTACCCCTTTGCATCCCTACCAGGCATCTTAGCAACTCTCACT
CATACTTGATCCCATTTTCCATTTGTTGTACTTGCTCCTCCAGTATTCAGACATAGCACTAGCTTTCTCC
CTCTCTTGATCTTGGGTAGCCTGGTGTCTCGCGAAACCAGACAGATTGGTTCCACCACAAATTAAGGCTT
GAGCTGGGGCTTGACTCTTACCCAGCAGTGCTTTTATTCCTCCCTAGTTCACGTTCTTAAATGTTTATCT
TGATTTTCATTTTATCCTTTTTCCTTAGCTGGGATTCTGTCCCTGACCGTCTTCACAGTCCAGGTGATCT
TGACTACTGCTTTACAGAGAATTGGATCTGAGGTTAGGCAACATCTCCCTTTTTCTTCCTCTAAATACCT
CTCATTTCTGTTCTTACCAGTTAGTAACTGATCTCAGATGCCTGTGTGATAGCTGGTACCCAGCTTTTGT
TCCCTTTAGTGAGGGTTAATTGCGCGCTTGGCGTAATCATGGTCATAGCTGTTTCCTGTGTGAAATTGTT
ATCCGCTCACAATTCCACACAACATACGAGCCGGGAGCATAAAGTGTAAAGCCTGGGGTGCCTAATGAGT
GAGCTAACTCACATTAATTGCGTTGCGCTCACTGCCCGCTTTCCAGTCGGGAAACCTGTCGTGCCAGCTG
CATTAATGAATCGGCCAACGCGCGGGGAGAGGCGGTTTGCGTATTGGGCGCTCTTCCGCTTCCTCGCTCA
CTGACTCGCTGCGCTCGGTCGTTCGGCTGCGGCGAGCGGTATCAGCTCACTCAAAGGCGGTAATACGGTT
ATCCACAGAATCAGGGGATAACGCAGGAAAGAACATGTGAGCAAAAGGCCAGCAAAAGGCCAGGAACCGT
AAAAAGGCCGCGTTGCTGGCGTTTTTCCATAGGCTCCGCCCCCCTGACGAGCATCACAAAAATCGACGCT
CAAGTCAGAGGTGGCGAAACCCGACAGGACTATAAAGATACCAGGCGTTTCCCCCTGGAAGCTCCCTCGT
GCGCTCTCCTGTTCCGACCCTGCCGCTTACCGGATACCTGTCCGCCTTTCTCCCTTCGGGAAGCGTGGCG
CTTTCTCATAGCTCACGCTGTAGGTATCTCAGTTCGGTGTAGGTCGTTCGCTCCAAGCTGGGCTGTGTGC
ACGAACCCCCCGTTCAGCCCGACCGCTGCGCCTTATCCGGTAACTATCGTCTTGAGTCCAACCCGGTAAG
ACACGACTTATCGCCACTGGCAGCAGCCACTGGTAACAGGATTAGCAGAGCGAGGTATGTAGGCGGTGCT
ACAGAGTTCTTGAAGTGGTGGCCTAACTACGGCTACACTAGAAGAACAGTATTTGGTATCTGCGCTCTGC
TGAAGCCAGTTACCTTCGGAAAAAGAGTTGGTAGCTCTTGATCCGGCAAACAAACCACCGCTGGTAGCGG
TGGTTTTTTTGTTTGCAAGCAGCAGATTACGCGCAGAAAAAAAGGATCTCAAGAAGATCCTTTGATCTTT
TCTACGGGGTCTGACGCTCAGTGGAACGAAAACTCACGTTAAGGGATTTTGGTCATGAGATTATCAAAAA
GGATCTTCACCTAGATCCTTTTAAATTAAAAATGAAGTTTTAAATCAATCTAAAGTATATATGAGTAAAC
TTGGTCTGACAGTTACCAATGCTTAATCAGTGAGGCACCTATCTCAGCGATCTGTCTATTTCGTTCATCC
ATAGTTGCCTGACTCCCCGTCGTGTAGATAACTACGATACGGGAGGGCTTACCATCTGGCCCCAGTGCTG
CAATGATACCGCGAGACCCACGCTCACCGGCTCCAGATTTATCAGCAATAAACCAGCCAGCCGGAAGGGC
CGAGCGCAGAAGTGGTCCTGCAACTTTATCCGCCTCCATCCAGTCTATTAATTGTTGCCGGGAAGCTAGA
GTAAGTAGTTCGCCAGTTAATAGTTTGCGCAACGTTGTTGCCATTGCTACAGGCATCGTGGTGTCACGCT
CGTCGTTTGGTATGGCTTCATTCAGCTCCGGTTCCCAACGATCAAGGCGAGTTACATGATCCCCCATGTT
GTGCAAAAAAGCGGTTAGCTCCTTCGGTCCTCCGATCGTTGTCAGAAGTAAGTTGGCCGCAGTGTTATCA
CTCATGGTTATGGCAGCACTGCATAATTCTCTTACTGTCATGCCATCCGTAAGATGCTTTTCTGTGACTG
GTGAGTACTCAACCAAGTCATTCTGAGAATAGTGTATGCGGCGACCGAGTTGCTCTTGCCCGGCGTCAAT
ACGGGATAATACCGCGCCACATAGCAGAACTTTAAAAGTGCTCATCATTGGAAAACGTTCTTCGGGGCGA
AAACTCTCAAGGATCTTACCGCTGTTGAGATCCAGTTCGATGTAACCCACTCGTGCACCCAACTGATCTT
CAGCATCTTTTACTTTCACCAGCGTTTCTGGGTGAGCAAAAACAGGAAGGCAAAATGCCGCAAAAAAGGG
AATAAGGGCGACACGGAAATGTTGAATACTCATACTCTTCCTTTTTCAATATTATTGAAGCATTTATCAG
GGTTATTGTCTCATGAGCGGATACATATTTGAATGTATTTAGAAAAATAAACAAATAGGGGTTCCGCGCA
CATTTCCCCGAAAAGTGCCAC
Features (pLannotate 1.2.2; 29 found; start..end, strand, type, name):
     30..458     -  rep_origin     f1 ori (sequence partly withheld): f1 bacteriophage origin of replication; arrow indicates direction of (+) strand synthesis
    463..618     -  CDS            lacZα (fragment): LacZα fragment of β-galactosidase; lacZ fragment
    626..644     +  promoter       T7 promoter: promoter for bacteriophage T7 RNA polymerase
   1172..1253    -  polyA_signal   SV40 poly(A) signal: SV40 polyadenylation signal
   1276..1359    -  CDS            large T antigen (fragment): large T antigen from SV40 (simian virus 40)
   1370..2116    -  CDS            Tet-On® 3G: modified rtTA protein that binds tightly to promoters containing the tet operator in the presence of doxycycline
   2135..2645    -  promoter       hPGK promoter: human phosphoglycerate kinase 1 promoter
   2665..2713    +  polyA_signal   poly(A) signal: synthetic polyadenylation signal
   2727..2818    +  misc_feature   pause site: RNA polymerase II transcriptional pause signal from the human α2 globin gene
   2822..3189    +  promoter       TRE3GS promoter: 3rd-generation Tet-responsive promoter that can be activated by binding of Tet-On® 3G, modified to eliminate binding sites for endogenous mammalian transcription factors
   3216..9128    +  CDS            NUMA1 (fragment): NUMA1_HUMAN - Also known as NMP22 From Homo sapiens (Human).
   9165..9896    +  CDS            TagRFP-T: TagRFP-T is a basic (constitutively fluorescent) red fluorescent protein published in 2008, derived from Entacmaea quadricolor. It has low acid sensitivity.
   9897..9928    +  misc_feature   MCS (fragment): multiple cloning site
   9972..10301   +  CDS            sspB (fragment): SSPB_HAEIN - Experimental evidence at protein level: Swiss-Prot protein existence level 1. Also stimulates degradation of the N-terminus of RseA (residues 1-108, alone or in complex with sigma-E) by ClpX-ClpP in a non-ssrA-mediated fashion. From Haemophilus influenzae (strain ATCC 51907 / DSM 11121 / KW20 / Rd).
  10345..10428   +  CDS            large T antigen (fragment): large T antigen from SV40 (simian virus 40)
  10451..10532   +  polyA_signal   SV40 poly(A) signal: SV40 polyadenylation signal
  10554..11064   +  promoter       hPGK promoter: human phosphoglycerate kinase 1 promoter
  11100..12120   +  CDS            HygR (fragment): aminoglycoside phosphotransferase from E. coli; aph(4)-Ia; confers resistance to hygromycin
  12138..12416   +  CDS            yokD (fragment): YOKD_BACSU - Experimental evidence at protein level: Swiss-Prot protein existence level 1. May contribute to antibiotic resistance. From Bacillus subtilis (strain 168).
  12436..12660   +  polyA_signal   bGH poly(A) signal: bovine growth hormone polyadenylation signal
  12664..12685   +  promoter       SV40 promoter (fragment): SV40 enhancer and early promoter
  13761..13779   -  promoter       T3 promoter: promoter for bacteriophage T3 RNA polymerase
  13822..13844   -  protein_bind   lac operator (fragment): The lac repressor binds to the lac operator to inhibit transcription in E. coli. This inhibition can be relieved by adding lactose or isopropyl-β-D-thiogalactopyranoside (IPTG). lac repressor encoded by lacI
  13848..13878   -  promoter       lac promoter: promoter for the E. coli lac operon
  13893..13914   -  protein_bind   CAP binding site: CAP binding activates transcription in the presence of cAMP. E. coli catabolite activator protein
  13927..14019   -  CDS            lacI (fragment): lac repressor; lacI; The lac repressor binds to the lac operator to inhibit transcription in E. coli. This inhibition can be relieved by adding lactose or isopropyl-β-D-thiogalactopyranoside (IPTG).
  14202..14790   -  rep_origin     ori: high-copy-number ColE1/pMB1/pBR322/pUC origin of replication
  14961..15821   -  CDS            AmpR: β-lactamase; bla; confers resistance to ampicillin, carbenicillin, and related antibiotics
  15822..15926   -  promoter       AmpR promoter: bla
