[The description below was written by a language model from this plasmid's Addgene catalogue record and pLannotate feature annotations shown in this document.]
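Description:
pTK711 is a 15.9 kb mammalian knock-in donor plasmid built on the pMK247 backbone and designed to place a doxycycline-inducible NuMA(1-1985)-RFP-Nano transgene at the Rosa 26 locus. It is propagated in E. coli through a high-copy ColE1/pUC-type origin with ampicillin selection (AmpR with its own bla promoter). It also retains pBluescript-like elements, including an f1 origin, lacZα and lac promoter/operator fragments, and flanking T7 and T3 promoters. The stretches between these phage promoters and the expression cassettes are unannotated. They are plausibly the Rosa 26 homology arms implied by the stated purpose, but the feature table does not identify them.

The payload is an all-in-one Tet-On system. On the reverse strand, a human PGK promoter drives Tet-On 3G (rtTA), terminated by an SV40 poly(A) signal. A synthetic poly(A) signal and an α2-globin transcriptional pause site insulate the adjacent TRE3GS promoter from read-through. That promoter controls a human NUMA1 fragment fused in frame to TagRFP-T and then to an SspB-derived segment, followed by an SV40 poly(A). The SspB segment corresponds to the "Nano" module, the binding partner used in iLID-type light-inducible dimerisation systems. A second hPGK promoter drives a hygromycin resistance gene with a bGH poly(A), which allows selection of stably integrated cells. The short yokD match downstream of HygR is probably an annotation artefact.

In the presence of doxycycline, rtTA activates expression of the red-fluorescent NuMA fusion. In line with the associated work on cortical dynein-dynactin-NuMA force generation, the construct suits experiments that recruit this NuMA fragment to defined cellular sites.
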