Addgene plasmid #114708: pTK711
Purpose: Express NuMA(1-1985)-RFP-Nano from Rosa 26 locus
Depositing lab: Tomomi Kiyomitsu. Depositing organization: Nagoya University. Publication: Dynein-Dynactin-NuMA clusters generate cortical spindle-pulling forces as a multi-arm ensemble. Okumura M, Natsume T, Kanemaki MT, Kiyomitsu T. Elife. 2018 May 31;7. pii: 36559. doi: 10.7554/eLife.36559. PubMed 29848445.
Backbone
  Vector backbone: pMK247_addgene#105926
  Selectable markers: Hygromycin
Growth in bacteria
  Bacterial resistance: Ampicillin, 100 μg/mL
  Growth temperature: 37°C
  Growth strain: DH5alpha
  Copy number: Unknown
Gene/Insert
  Gene/Insert name: NuMA(1-1985)-RFP-Nano
Terms and licenses: Academic/Nonprofit Terms; Industry Terms: Not Available to Industry
How to cite: pTK711 was a gift from Tomomi Kiyomitsu (Addgene plasmid # 114708 ; http://n2t.net/addgene:114708 ; RRID:Addgene_114708)
