>Addgene plasmid #114708 | pTK711 | addgene partial sequence | sequence record 242823 | NuMa-Reverse 5'-GTGGCGGCAGGTCTGTTCAGC-3'
TGGCATCATAATGTGTTTTGGCTTTCTCCATCTGCAGCTTATAGTGCTCAGCTGCCTGCTCCTTCTGGNT
CAACTGGGCTTGCAGTTCATTCAGCTGGGCCTGGAAGCGCTGGGCCTCCTGCTGGCTCTCGCCTCCCTGA
GCCTGGACAGCCTTCAGCTTCTGCTGCTGCACCTTGCTGGCTTGGTCAGAGTCACCCAGTTTCTTACTCA
GTTCTTCCACCTGGGCAGTGAGTTTCTGCCTCTCTTCCTGGAACCGCTGCCTCTCCTCCAGGACCTTGAC
CTTGGCACCCTCATACTTGGCAGTCATCACCTCCAGCTCCCGGGCAGTGCTCTGTGCTTCTCGCTGCACC
TCAGCCAGACGGGTCTCAGCATCAGCACGTACGGCTGCCAACTCTTGGACATACTTTTCCCGGGCCTGGT
CCAACTCCACTTCCAGAAACTGCCGGCCAAGGTTGGCCCGCTCACCCAGCCCCCGGTTCTCCTCTGCCAG
CAGGCCATGCGCCTTCTTCAGCATGCTCAGCTGCTCTGCATAGCTGGCCTTCTCTGCCCGCAGCTGCTGA
GCTGTTCGCTCCTGCTCTGCCACCTTCTGCCGCA
